Addgene plasmid #224776: pIRES2-eGFP:HA-mTREK-1(tandem wt-wt)
Purpose: Mammalian expression vector for generating a tandem mTREK-1 with two identical monomers linked through a 20 AA flexible linker
Depositing lab: Dan Minor. Depositing organization: University of California, San Francisco (UCSF). Publication: Development of covalent chemogenetic K(2P) channel activators. Deal PE, Lee H, Mondal A, Lolicato M, Mendonca PRF, Black H, Jang S, El-Hilali X, Bryant C, Isacoff EY, Renslo AR, Minor DL Jr. Cell Chem Biol. 2024 Jul 18;31(7):1305-1323.e9. doi: 10.1016/j.chembiol.2024.06.006. PubMed 39029456.
Backbone
  Vector backbone: pIRES2-eGFP
  Vector type: Mammalian Expression
Growth in bacteria
  Bacterial resistance: Kanamycin, 50 μg/mL
  Growth temperature: 37°C
  Growth strain: DH5alpha
  Copy number: High Copy
Gene/Insert
  Gene/Insert name: Tandem TREK-1 (wt-wt) (alt names: Kcnk2; TREK-1)
  Species: M. musculus (mouse)
  Insert size (bp): 2556
  Entrez Gene: Kcnk2 (a.k.a. A430027H14Rik, TREK-1)
  Promoter: CMV
  Cloning method: Restriction Enzyme; 5′ cloning site HindIII (not destroyed); 3′ cloning site XhoI (not destroyed)
  Sequencing primers: 5′ CGCAAATGGGCGGTAGGCGTG
Terms and licenses: Academic/Nonprofit Terms; Industry Terms: Not Available to Industry
How to cite: pIRES2-eGFP:HA-mTREK-1(tandem wt-wt) was a gift from Dan Minor (Addgene plasmid # 224776 ; http://n2t.net/addgene:224776 ; RRID:Addgene_224776)
