[The description below was written by a language model from this plasmid's Addgene catalogue record and pLannotate feature annotations shown in this document.]
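Description:
pIRES2-eGFP:HA-mTREK-1(tandem wt-wt) is a 7.8 kb mammalian expression plasmid built on the pIRES2-eGFP backbone. It encodes a concatenated version of the mouse K2P potassium channel TREK-1 (Kcnk2). It is propagated in E. coli from a high-copy ColE1/pUC-type origin and selected with kanamycin. The NeoR/KanR aminoglycoside phosphotransferase gene is preceded by both a bacterial (bla) promoter and the SV40 enhancer/early promoter, and is followed by an HSV TK polyadenylation signal. The same marker can therefore confer G418 resistance in mammalian cells. An f1 origin is also present, and the short large T antigen, ble and bGH poly(A) fragments in the annotation appear to be backbone remnants rather than functional parts.

The roughly 2.6 kb insert was cloned between HindIII and XhoI sites downstream of the CMV immediate-early enhancer and promoter. The feature table shows two consecutive Kcnk2 coding segments on the same strand, separated by a short unannotated gap. That gap is consistent with the 20-amino-acid flexible linker described in the record as joining two identical wild-type monomers. The construct name indicates an HA tag, but it is not annotated, so its position cannot be stated from the record.

Because K2P channels function as dimers, a tandem polypeptide fixes the subunit composition of the channel. This wt-wt version presumably provides a defined all-wild-type form of the tandem format, although the record does not spell out that role. Downstream of the channel, an EMCV IRES drives translation of EGFP from the same transcript, which ends at an SV40 poly(A) signal, so green fluorescence marks transfected cells. The associated work concerns covalent chemogenetic activators of K2P channels.
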