Features (pLannotate 1.2.2; 17 found; start..end, strand, type, name):
      1..589     +  rep_origin     ori: high-copy-number ColE1/pMB1/pBR322/pUC origin of replication
    764..1067    +  enhancer       CMV enhancer: human cytomegalovirus immediate early enhancer
   1068..1271    +  promoter       CMV promoter: human cytomegalovirus (CMV) immediate early promoter
   1318..2559    +  CDS            Kcnk2: KCNK2_MOUSE - Experimental evidence at protein level: Swiss-Prot protein existence level 1. Ion channel that contributes to passive transmembrane potassium transport. Reversibly converts between a voltage-insensitive potassium leak channel and a voltage-dependent outward rectifying potassium channel in a phosphorylation-dependent manner. In astrocytes, forms mostly heterodimeric potassium channels with KCNK1, with only a minor proportion of functional channels containing homodimeric KCNK2 (PubMed:24496152). In astrocytes, the heterodimer formed by KCNK1 and KCNK2 is required for rapid glutamat
   2623..3852    +  CDS            Kcnk2: KCNK2_MOUSE - Experimental evidence at protein level: Swiss-Prot protein existence level 1. Ion channel that contributes to passive transmembrane potassium transport. Reversibly converts between a voltage-insensitive potassium leak channel and a voltage-dependent outward rectifying potassium channel in a phosphorylation-dependent manner. In astrocytes, forms mostly heterodimeric potassium channels with KCNK1, with only a minor proportion of functional channels containing homodimeric KCNK2 (PubMed:24496152). In astrocytes, the heterodimer formed by KCNK1 and KCNK2 is required for rapid glutamat
   3856..3908    +  misc_feature   MCS: multiple cloning site
   3910..4496    +  misc_feature   IRES2: internal ribosome entry site (IRES) of the encephalomyocarditis virus (EMCV)
   4497..5216    +  CDS            EGFP: the original enhanced GFP (Yang et al., 1996) mammalian codon-optimized
   5233..5316    +  CDS            large T antigen (fragment): large T antigen from SV40 (simian virus 40)
   5339..5460    +  polyA_signal   SV40 poly(A) signal: SV40 polyadenylation signal
   5494..5922    -  rep_origin     f1 ori (sequence partly withheld): f1 bacteriophage origin of replication; arrow indicates direction of (+) strand synthesis
   5949..6053    +  promoter       AmpR promoter: bla
   6055..6412    +  promoter       SV40 promoter: SV40 enhancer and early promoter
   6447..7241    +  CDS            NeoR/KanR: aminoglycoside phosphotransferase from Tn5; aph(3')-II (or nptII); confers resistance to neomycin, kanamycin, and G418 (Geneticin®)
   7262..7414    +  CDS            ble (fragment): BLE_KLEPN - Experimental evidence at protein level: Swiss-Prot protein existence level 1. Binding protein with a strong affinity to the bleomycin family of antibiotics. Binds to CL990; an antimitotic-antibiotic compound. From Klebsiella pneumoniae.
   7473..7520    +  polyA_signal   HSV TK poly(A) signal: herpes simplex virus thymidine kinase polyadenylation signal (Cole and Stacy, 1985)
   7611..7627    -  polyA_signal   bGH poly(A) signal (fragment): bovine growth hormone polyadenylation signal
>Addgene plasmid #224776 | pIRES2-eGFP:HA-mTREK-1(tandem wt-wt) | addgene full sequence | sequence record 445181 | Addgene NGS Result
TTGAGATCCTTTTTTTCTGCGCGTAATCTGCTGCTTGCAAACAAAAAAACCACCGCTACCAGCGGTGGTT
TGTTTGCCGGATCAAGAGCTACCAACTCTTTTTCCGAAGGTAACTGGCTTCAGCAGAGCGCAGATACCAA
ATACTGTTCTTCTAGTGTAGCCGTAGTTAGGCCACCACTTCAAGAACTCTGTAGCACCGCCTACATACCT
CGCTCTGCTAATCCTGTTACCAGTGGCTGCTGCCAGTGGCGATAAGTCGTGTCTTACCGGGTTGGACTCA
AGACGATAGTTACCGGATAAGGCGCAGCGGTCGGGCTGAACGGGGGGTTCGTGCACACAGCCCAGCTTGG
AGCGAACGACCTACACCGAACTGAGATACCTACAGCGTGAGCTATGAGAAAGCGCCACGCTTCCCGAAGG
GAGAAAGGCGGACAGGTATCCGGTAAGCGGCAGGGTCGGAACAGGAGAGCGCACGAGGGAGCTTCCAGGG
GGAAACGCCTGGTATCTTTATAGTCCTGTCGGGTTTCGCCACCTCTGACTTGAGCGTCGATTTTTGTGAT
GCTCGTCAGGGGGGCGGAGCCTATGGAAAAACGCCAGCAACGCGGCCTTTTTACGGTTCCTGGCCTTTTG
CTGGCCTTTTGCTCACATGTTCTTTCCTGCGTTATCCCCTGATTCTGTGGATAACCGTATTACCGCCATG
CATTAGTTATTAATAGTAATCAATTACGGGGTCATTAGTTCATAGCCCATATATGGAGTTCCGCGTTACA
TAACTTACGGTAAATGGCCCGCCTGGCTGACCGCCCAACGACCCCCGCCCATTGACGTCAATAATGACGT
ATGTTCCCATAGTAACGCCAATAGGGACTTTCCATTGACGTCAATGGGTGGAGTATTTACGGTAAACTGC
CCACTTGGCAGTACATCAAGTGTATCATATGCCAAGTACGCCCCCTATTGACGTCAATGACGGTAAATGG
CCCGCCTGGCATTATGCCCAGTACATGACCTTATGGGACTTTCCTACTTGGCAGTACATCTACGTATTAG
TCATCGCTATTACCATGGTGATGCGGTTTTGGCAGTACATCAATGGGCGTGGATAGCGGTTTGACTCACG
GGGATTTCCAAGTCTCCACCCCATTGACGTCAATGGGAGTTTGTTTTGGCACCAAAATCAACGGGACTTT
CCAAAATGTCGTAACAACTCCGCCCCATTGACGCAAATGGGCGGTAGGCGTGTACGGTGGGAGGTCTATA
TAAGCAGAGCTGGTTTAGTGAACCGTCAGATCCGCTAGCATGTACCCATACGACGTGCCAGACTACGCTG
CGGCCCCTGACTTGCTGGATCCCAAGTCTGCTGCTCAGAACTCCAAACCGAGGCTCTCATTCTCCTCAAA
ACCCACCGTGCTTGCTTCCCGGGTGGAGAGTGACTCGGCCATTAATGTTATGAAATGGAAGACGGTCTCC
ACGATTTTCCTGGTGGTCGTCCTCTACCTGATCATCGGAGCCACGGTGTTCAAGGCATTGGAGCAGCCTC
AGGAGATTTCCCAGAGGACCACCATTGTGATCCAGAAGCAGACCTTCATAGCCCAGCATGCCTGCGTCAA
CTCCACCGAGCTGGACGAACTCATCCAGCAAATAGTGGCAGCAATAAACGCAGGAATTATCCCCTTAGGA
AACAGCTCCAATCAAGTTAGTCACTGGGACCTCGGAAGCTCTTTCTTCTTTGCTGGTACTGTTATCACAA
CCATAGGATTTGGAAACATCTCCCCACGAACTGAAGGTGGAAAAATATTCTGCATCATCTATGCCTTGCT
GGGAATTCCCCTCTTTGGCTTTCTACTGGCTGGGGTTGGTGATCAGCTAGGAACTATATTTGGAAAAGGA
ATTGCCAAAGTGGAAGACACATTTATTAAGTGGAATGTTAGTCAGACGAAGATTCGTATCATCTCCACCA
TCATCTTCATCCTGTTTGGCTGTGTCCTCTTTGTGGCTCTCCCTGCGGTCATATTCAAGCACATAGAAGG
CTGGAGCGCCCTGGACGCTATCTATTTTGTGGTTATCACTCTGACGACCATTGGATTTGGAGACTACGTG
GCAGGTGGATCAGACATTGAATATCTGGACTTCTACAAGCCTGTGGTGTGGTTCTGGATCCTCGTTGGGC
TGGCCTACTTTGCAGCTGTTCTGAGCATGATTGGGGACTGGCTACGGGTGATCTCTAAGAAGACGAAGGA
AGAGGTGGGAGAGTTCAGAGCGCATGCCGCTGAGTGGACAGCCAATGTCACGGCCGAGTTCAAGGAAACG
AGGAGGCGGCTGAGCGTGGAGATCTACGACAAGTTCCAGCGTGCCACATCCGTGAAGCGGAAGCTCTCCG
CAGAGCTGGCGGGCAACCACAACCAGGAACTGACTCCGTGTCGTCGCACCCTGTCTGTGAACCACCTGAC
CAGCGAGAGGGAAGTCCTGCCTCCCTTGCTGAAGGCTGAGAGCATCTATCTGAACGGTCTGACACCACAC
TGTGCTGGTGAGGACATAGCTGTCATTGAGAACATGAAGGCGGCCGCTGGTAGTGGTGGATCAGGAGGTT
CCGGCGGCTCTAGTGGATCGAGTGGGTCTATGGCGGCCCCTGACTTGCTGGATCCCAAGTCTGCTGCTCA
GAACTCCAAACCGAGGCTCTCATTCTCCTCAAAACCCACCGTGCTTGCTTCCCGGGTGGAGAGTGACTCG
GCCATTAATGTTATGAAATGGAAGACGGTCTCCACGATTTTCCTGGTGGTCGTCCTCTACCTGATCATCG
GAGCCACGGTGTTCAAGGCATTGGAGCAGCCTCAGGAGATTTCCCAGAGGACCACCATTGTGATCCAGAA
GCAGACCTTCATAGCCCAGCATGCCTGCGTCAACTCCACCGAGCTGGACGAACTCATCCAGCAAATAGTG
GCAGCAATAAACGCAGGAATTATCCCCTTAGGAAACAGCTCCAATCAAGTTAGTCACTGGGACCTCGGAA
GCTCTTTCTTCTTTGCTGGTACTGTTATCACAACCATAGGATTTGGAAACATCTCCCCACGAACTGAAGG
TGGAAAAATATTCTGCATCATCTATGCCTTGCTGGGAATTCCCCTCTTTGGCTTTCTACTGGCTGGGGTT
GGTGATCAGCTAGGAACTATATTTGGAAAAGGAATTGCCAAAGTGGAAGACACATTTATTAAGTGGAATG
TTAGTCAGACGAAGATTCGTATCATCTCCACCATCATCTTCATCCTGTTTGGCTGTGTCCTCTTTGTGGC
TCTCCCTGCGGTCATATTCAAGCACATAGAAGGCTGGAGCGCCCTGGACGCTATCTATTTTGTGGTTATC
ACTCTGACGACCATTGGATTTGGAGACTACGTGGCAGGTGGATCAGACATTGAATATCTGGACTTCTACA
AGCCTGTGGTGTGGTTCTGGATCCTCGTTGGGCTGGCCTACTTTGCAGCTGTTCTGAGCATGATTGGGGA
CTGGCTACGGGTGATCTCTAAGAAGACGAAGGAAGAGGTGGGAGAGTTCAGAGCGCATGCCGCTGAGTGG
ACAGCCAATGTCACGGCCGAGTTCAAGGAAACGAGGAGGCGGCTGAGCGTGGAGATCTACGACAAGTTCC
AGCGTGCCACATCCGTGAAGCGGAAGCTCTCCGCAGAGCTGGCGGGCAACCACAACCAGGAACTGACTCC
GTGTCGTCGCACCCTGTCTGTGAACCACCTGACCAGCGAGAGGGAAGTCCTGCCTCCCTTGCTGAAGGCT
GAGAGCATCTATCTGAACGGTCTGACACCACACTGTGCTGGTGAGGACATAGCTGTCATTGAGAACATGA
AGTAGCTCGAGCTCAAGCTTCCAATTCTGCAGTCGACGGTACCGCGGGCCCGGGATCCGCCCCTCTCCCT
CCCCCCCCCCTAACGTTACTGGCCGAAGCCGCTTGGAATAAGGCCGGTGTGCGTTTGTCTATATGTTATT
TTCCACCATATTGCCGTCTTTTGGCAATGTGAGGGCCCGGAAACCTGGCCCTGTCTTCTTGACGAGCATT
CCTAGGGGTCTTTCCCCTCTCGCCAAAGGAATGCAAGGTCTGTTGAATGTCGTGAAGGAAGCAGTTCCTC
TGGAAGCTTCTTGAAGACAAACAACGTCTGTAGCGACCCTTTGCAGGCAGCGGAACCCCCCACCTGGCGA
CAGGTGCCTCTGCGGCCAAAAGCCACGTGTATAAGATACACCTGCAAAGGCGGCACAACCCCAGTGCCAC
GTTGTGAGTTGGATAGTTGTGGAAAGAGTCAAATGGCTCTCCTCAAGCGTATTCAACAAGGGGCTGAAGG
ATGCCCAGAAGGTACCCCATTGTATGGGATCTGATCTGGGGCCTCGGTACACATGCTTTACATGTGTTTA
GTCGAGGTTAAAAAAACGTCTAGGCCCCCCGAACCACGGGGACGTGGTTTTCCTTTGAAAAACACGATGA
TAATATGGCCACAACCATGGTGAGCAAGGGCGAGGAGCTGTTCACCGGGGTGGTGCCCATCCTGGTCGAG
CTGGACGGCGACGTAAACGGCCACAAGTTCAGCGTGTCCGGCGAGGGCGAGGGCGATGCCACCTACGGCA
AGCTGACCCTGAAGTTCATCTGCACCACCGGCAAGCTGCCCGTGCCCTGGCCCACCCTCGTGACCACCCT
GACCTACGGCGTGCAGTGCTTCAGCCGCTACCCCGACCACATGAAGCAGCACGACTTCTTCAAGTCCGCC
ATGCCCGAAGGCTACGTCCAGGAGCGCACCATCTTCTTCAAGGACGACGGCAACTACAAGACCCGCGCCG
AGGTGAAGTTCGAGGGCGACACCCTGGTGAACCGCATCGAGCTGAAGGGCATCGACTTCAAGGAGGACGG
CAACATCCTGGGGCACAAGCTGGAGTACAACTACAACAGCCACAACGTCTATATCATGGCCGACAAGCAG
AAGAACGGCATCAAGGTGAACTTCAAGATCCGCCACAACATCGAGGACGGCAGCGTGCAGCTCGCCGACC
ACTACCAGCAGAACACCCCCATCGGCGACGGCCCCGTGCTGCTGCCCGACAACCACTACCTGAGCACCCA
GTCCGCCCTGAGCAAAGACCCCAACGAGAAGCGCGATCACATGGTCCTGCTGGAGTTCGTGACCGCCGCC
GGGATCACTCTCGGCATGGACGAGCTGTACAAGTAAAGCGGCCGCGACTCTAGATCATAATCAGCCATAC
CACATTTGTAGAGGTTTTACTTGCTTTAAAAAACCTCCCACACCTCCCCCTGAACCTGAAACATAAAATG
AATGCAATTGTTGTTGTTAACTTGTTTATTGCAGCTTATAATGGTTACAAATAAAGCAATAGCATCACAA
ATTTCACAAATAAAGCATTTTTTTCACTGCATTCTAGTTGTGGTTTGTCCAAACTCATCAATGTATCTTA
AGGCGTAAATTGTAAGCGTTAATATTTTGTTAAAATTCGCGTTAAATTTTTGTTAAATCAGCTCATTTTT
TAACCAATAGGCCGAAATCGGCAAAATCCCTTATAAATCAAAAGAATAGACCGAGATAGGGT
[37 nt withheld, positions 5593-5629]
AAAGAACGTGGACTCCAACGTCAAAGG
[49 nt withheld, positions 5657-5705]
T
[91 nt withheld, positions 5707-5797]
G
[124 nt withheld, positions 5799-5922]
CAGGTGGCACTTTTCGGGGAAATGTGCGCGGAACCCCTATTTGTTTATTTTTCTAAATACATTCAAATAT
GTATCCGCTCATGAGACAATAACCCTGATAAATGCTTCAATAATATTGAAAAAGGAAGAGTCCTGAGGCG
GAAAGAACCAGCTGTGGAATGTGTGTCAGTTAGGGTGTGGAAAGTCCCCAGGCTCCCCAGCAGGCAGAAG
TATGCAAAGCATGCATCTCAATTAGTCAGCAACCAGGTGTGGAAAGTCCCCAGGCTCCCCAGCAGGCAGA
AGTATGCAAAGCATGCATCTCAATTAGTCAGCAACCATAGTCCCGCCCCTAACTCCGCCCATCCCGCCCC
TAACTCCGCCCAGTTCCGCCCATTCTCCGCCCCATGGCTGACTAATTTTTTTTATTTATGCAGAGGCCGA
GGCCGCCTCGGCCTCTGAGCTATTCCAGAAGTAGTGAGGAGGCTTTTTTGGAGGCCTAGGCTTTTGCAAA
GATCGATCAAGAGACAGGATGAGGATCGTTTCGCATGATTGAACAAGATGGATTGCACGCAGGTTCTCCG
GCCGCTTGGGTGGAGAGGCTATTCGGCTATGACTGGGCACAACAGACAATCGGCTGCTCTGATGCCGCCG
TGTTCCGGCTGTCAGCGCAGGGGCGCCCGGTTCTTTTTGTCAAGACCGACCTGTCCGGTGCCCTGAATGA
ACTGCAAGACGAGGCAGCGCGGCTATCGTGGCTGGCCACGACGGGCGTTCCTTGCGCAGCTGTGCTCGAC
GTTGTCACTGAAGCGGGAAGGGACTGGCTGCTATTGGGCGAAGTGCCGGGGCAGGATCTCCTGTCATCTC
ACCTTGCTCCTGCCGAGAAAGTATCCATCATGGCTGATGCAATGCGGCGGCTGCATACGCTTGATCCGGC
TACCTGCCCATTCGACCACCAAGCGAAACATCGCATCGAGCGAGCACGTACTCGGATGGAAGCCGGTCTT
GTCGATCAGGATGATCTGGACGAAGAGCATCAGGGGCTCGCGCCAGCCGAACTGTTCGCCAGGCTCAAGG
CGAGCATGCCCGACGGCGAGGATCTCGTCGTGACCCATGGCGATGCCTGCTTGCCGAATATCATGGTGGA
AAATGGCCGCTTTTCTGGATTCATCGACTGTGGCCGGCTGGGTGTGGCGGACCGCTATCAGGACATAGCG
TTGGCTACCCGTGATATTGCTGAAGAGCTTGGCGGCGAATGGGCTGACCGCTTCCTCGTGCTTTACGGTA
TCGCCGCTCCCGATTCGCAGCGCATCGCCTTCTATCGCCTTCTTGACGAGTTCTTCTGAGCGGGACTCTG
GGGTTCGAAATGACCGACCAAGCGACGCCCAACCTGCCATCACGAGATTTCGATTCCACCGCCGCCTTCT
ATGAAAGGTTGGGCTTCGGAATCGTTTTCCGGGACGCCGGCTGGATGATCCTCCAGCGCGGGGATCTCAT
GCTGGAGTTCTTCGCCCACCCTAGGGGGAGGCTAACTGAAACACGGAAGGAGACAATACCGGAAGGAACC
CGCGCTATGACGGCAATAAAAAGACAGAATAAAACGCACGGTGTTGGGTCGTTTGTTCATAAACGCGGGG
TTCGGTCCCAGGGCTGGCACTCTGTCGATACCCCACCGAGACCCCATTGGGGCCAATACGCCCGCGTTTC
TTCCTTTTCCCCACCCCACCCCCCAAGTTCGGGTGAAGGCCCAGGGCTCGCAGCCAACGTCGGGGCGGCA
GGCCCTGCCATAGCCTCAGGTTACTCATATATACTTTAGATTGATTTAAAACTTCATTTTTAATTTAAAA
GGATCTAGGTGAAGATCCTTTTTGATAATCTCATGACCAAAATCCCTTAACGTGAGTTTTCGTTCCACTG
AGCGTCAGACCCCGTAGAAAAGATCAAAGGATCTTC
